Addgene plasmid #51746: p413TEF-SirT1
Purpose: overexpression of human SirT1 in S. cerevisiae, HIS3 marker
Depositing lab: Markus Ralser. Depositing organization: University of Cambridge. Publication: Interfering with glycolysis causes Sir2-dependent hyper-recombination of Saccharomyces cerevisiae plasmids. Ralser M, Zeidler U, Lehrach H. PLoS One. 2009;4(4):e5376. doi: 10.1371/journal.pone.0005376. Epub 2009 Apr 24. PubMed 19390637.
Backbone
  Vector backbone: p413TEF
  Vector type: Yeast Expression
  Selectable markers: HIS3
Growth in bacteria
  Bacterial resistance: Ampicillin, 100 μg/mL
  Growth temperature: 37°C
  Growth strain: DH5alpha
  Copy number: High Copy
Gene/Insert
  Gene/Insert name: SirT1 (alt name: SIRT1 sirtuin 1)
  Species: H. sapiens (human)
  Insert size (bp): 2244
  GenBank ID: NM_012238.4
  Entrez Gene: SIRT1 (a.k.a. SIR2, SIR2L1, SIR2alpha)
  Promoter: TEF1
  Cloning method: Restriction Enzyme; 5′ cloning site BamHI (not destroyed); 3′ cloning site SalI (destroyed during cloning)
  Sequencing primers: 5′ Tef1
Terms and licenses: Academic/Nonprofit Terms; Industry Terms: Not Available to Industry
How to cite: p413TEF-SirT1 was a gift from Markus Ralser (Addgene plasmid # 51746 ; http://n2t.net/addgene:51746 ; RRID:Addgene_51746)
