[The description below was written by a language model from this plasmid's Addgene catalogue record and pLannotate feature annotations shown in this document.]
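Description:
p413TEF-SirT1 is a yeast expression plasmid of about 7.8 kb built on the p413TEF backbone, a centromeric E. coli–S. cerevisiae shuttle vector. In yeast it is maintained through a CEN6/ARS element, which gives stable, low-copy, chromosome-like segregation. Selection is by the HIS3 auxotrophic marker, expressed from its own promoter, which complements histidine auxotrophy in his3 host strains. In bacteria the plasmid replicates from a high-copy ColE1/pUC-type origin and is selected with ampicillin through the β-lactamase gene. The backbone derives from pBluescript-type sequences. It therefore also carries an f1 phage origin, flanking T3 and T7 promoters, and remnants of the lac promoter/operator and lacZα region, none of which contribute to expression in yeast.

The payload is the human SIRT1 (sirtuin 1) coding sequence, roughly 2.2 kb, the human homologue of yeast Sir2 and an NAD+-dependent protein deacetylase. It was inserted by restriction cloning between a retained BamHI site and a SalI site that was destroyed in the process. The open reading frame lies directly downstream of the S. cerevisiae TEF1 promoter, a strong constitutive promoter from the translation elongation factor EF-1α gene. It is followed by the CYC1 transcription terminator, which completes the yeast expression cassette. No epitope tags or reporter fusions are annotated.

The stated purpose is overexpression of human SirT1 in S. cerevisiae. The associated study concerned Sir2-dependent hyper-recombination of yeast plasmids when glycolysis is perturbed, which suggests the construct was used to examine sirtuin function in that context.
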