Features (pLannotate 1.2.2; 22 found; start..end, strand, type, name):
     10..28      -  promoter       T7 promoter: promoter for bacteriophage T7 RNA polymerase
     36..191     +  CDS            lacZα (fragment): LacZα fragment of β-galactosidase; lacZ fragment
    199..654     +  rep_origin     f1 ori (sequence partly withheld): f1 bacteriophage origin of replication; arrow indicates direction of (+) strand synthesis
    655..706     -  misc_feature   bom (fragment): basis of mobility region from pBR322
    914..1573    -  CDS            HIS3: imidazoleglycerol-phosphate dehydratase, required for histidine biosynthesis; S. cerevisiae HIS3; yeast auxotrophic marker
   1574..1760    -  promoter       HIS3 promoter: S. cerevisiae HIS3
   1810..1890    +  CDS            MRM1 (fragment): MRM1_YEAST - Also known as PET56 From Saccharomyces cerevisiae (strain ATCC 204508 / S288c) (Baker's yeast).
   1891..1940    -  misc_feature   bom (fragment): basis of mobility region from pBR322
   2042..2077    -  CDS            rop (fragment): Rop protein, which maintains plasmids at low copy number; rop
   2146..2649    -  misc_feature   CEN/ARS: S. cerevisiae CEN6 centromere fused to an autonomously replicating sequence
   2686..2790    +  promoter       AmpR promoter: bla
   2791..3651    +  CDS            AmpR: β-lactamase; bla; confers resistance to ampicillin, carbenicillin, and related antibiotics
   3822..4410    +  rep_origin     ori: high-copy-number ColE1/pMB1/pBR322/pUC origin of replication
   4593..4685    +  CDS            lacI (fragment): lac repressor; lacI; The lac repressor binds to the lac operator to inhibit transcription in E. coli. This inhibition can be relieved by adding lactose or isopropyl-β-D-thiogalactopyranoside (IPTG).
   4698..4719    +  protein_bind   CAP binding site: CAP binding activates transcription in the presence of cAMP. E. coli catabolite activator protein
   4734..4764    +  promoter       lac promoter: promoter for the E. coli lac operon
   4772..4788    +  protein_bind   lac operator: The lac repressor binds to the lac operator to inhibit transcription in E. coli. This inhibition can be relieved by adding lactose or isopropyl-β-D-thiogalactopyranoside (IPTG). lac repressor encoded by lacI
   4833..4851    +  promoter       T3 promoter: promoter for bacteriophage T3 RNA polymerase
   4869..5267    +  promoter       TEF1 promoter: S. cerevisiae TEF1; promoter for EF-1α
   5271..5288    +  misc_feature   MCS (fragment): pBluescript multiple cloning site
   5289..7529    +  CDS            SIRT1: SIR1_HUMAN - Also known as SIR2L1. Experimental evidence at protein level: Swiss-Prot protein existence level 1. [SirtT1 75 kDa fragment]: Catalytically inactive 75SirT1 may be involved in regulation of apoptosis. May be involved in protecting chondrocytes from apoptotic death by associating with cytochrome C and interfering with apoptosome assembly. From Homo sapiens (Human).
   7539..7786    +  terminator     CYC1 terminator: S. cerevisiae CYC1; transcription terminator for CYC1
>Addgene plasmid #51746 | p413TEF-SirT1 | depositor full sequence | sequence record 79331 | p413TEF-SirT1 sequence 7795 bps
CCAATTCGCCCTATAGTGAGTCGTATTACGCGCGCTCACTGGCCGTCGTTTTACAACGTCGTGACTGGGA
AAACCCTGGCGTTACCCAACTTAATCGCCTTGCAGCACATCCCCCTTTCGCCAGCTGGCGTAATAGCGAA
GAGGCCCGCACCGATCGCCCTTCCCAACAGTTGCGCAGCCTGAATGGCGAATGGCGCG
[124 nt withheld, positions 199-322]
C
[91 nt withheld, positions 324-414]
A
[49 nt withheld, positions 416-464]
CCTTTGACGTTGGAGTCCACGTTCTTT
[37 nt withheld, positions 492-528]
ACCCTATCTCGGTCTATTCTTTTGATTTATAAGGGATTTTGCCGATTTCGGCCTATTGGTTAAAAAATGA
GCTGATTTAACAAAAATTTAACGCGAATTTTAACAAAATATTAACGTTTACAATTTCCTGATGCGGTATT
TTCTCCTTACGCATCTGTGCGGTATTTCACACCGCATAGATCCGTCGAGTTCAAGAGAAAAAAAAAGAAA
AAGCAAAAAGAAAAAAGGAAAGCGCGCCTCGTTCAGAATGACACGTATAGAATGATGCATTACCTTGTCA
TCTTCAGTATCATACTGTTCGTATACATACTTACTGACATTCATAGGTATACATATATACACATGTATAT
ATATCGTATGCTGCAGCTTTAAATAATCGGTGTCACTACATAAGAACACCTTTGGTGGAGGGAACATCGT
TGGTACCATTGGGCGAGGTGGCTTCTCTTATGGCAACCGCAAGAGCCTTGAACGCACTCTCACTACGGTG
ATGATCATTCTTGCCTCGCAGACAATCAACGTGGAGGGTAATTCTGCTAGCCTCTGCAAAGCTTTCAAGA
AAATGCGGGATCATCTCGCAAGAGAGATCTCCTACTTTCTCCCTTTGCAAACCAAGTTCGACAACTGCGT
ACGGCCTGTTCGAAAGATCTACCACCGCTCTGGAAAGTGCCTCATCCAAAGGCGCAAATCCTGATCCAAA
CCTTTTTACTCCACGCGCCAGTAGGGCCTCTTTAAAAGCTTGACCGAGAGCAATCCCGCAGTCTTCAGTG
GTGTGATGGTCGTCTATGTGTAAGTCACCAATGCACTCAACGATTAGCGACCAGCCGGAATGCTTGGCCA
GAGCATGTATCATATGGTCCAGAAACCCTATACCTGTGTGGACGTTAATCACTTGCGATTGTGTGGCCTG
TTCTGCTACTGCTTCTGCCTCTTTTTCTGGGAAGATCGAGTGCTCTATCGCTAGGGGACCACCCTTTAAA
GAGATCGCAATCTGAATCTTGGTTTCATTTGTAATACGCTTTACTAGGGCTTTCTGCTCTGTCATCTTTG
CCTTCGTTTATCTTGCCTGCTCATTTTTTAGTATATTCTTCGAAGAAATCACATTACTTTATATAATGTA
TAATTCATTATGTGATAATGCCAATCGCTAAGAAAAAAAAAGAGTCATCCGCTAGGGGAAAAAAAAAAAT
GAAAATCATTACCGAGGCATAAAAAAATATAGAGTGTACTAGAGGAGGCCAAGAGTAATAGAAAAAGAAA
ATTGCGGGAAAGGACTGTGTTATGACTTCCCTGACTAATGCCGTGTTCAAACGATACCTGGCAGTGACTC
CTAGCGCTCACCAAGCTCTTAAAACGGGAATTTATGGTGCACTCTCAGTACAATCTGCTCTGATGCCGCA
TAGTTAAGCCAGCCCCGACACCCGCCAACACGCGCTGACGCGCCCTGACGGGCTTGTCTGCTCCCGGCAT
CCGCTTACAGACAAGCTGTGACCGTCTCCGGGAGCTGCATGTGTCAGAGGTTTTCACCGTCATCACCGAA
ACGCGCGAGACGAAAGGGCCTCGTGATACGCCTATTTTTATAGGTTAATGTCATGATAATAATGGTTTCT
TAGGACGGATCGCTTGCCTGTAACTTACACGCGCCTCGTATCTTTTAATGATGGAATAATTTGGGAATTT
ACTCTGTGTTTATTTATTTTTATGTTTTGTATTTGGATTTTAGAAAGTAAATAAAGAAGGTAGAAGAGTT
ACGGAATGAAGAAAAAAAAATAAACAAAGGTTTAAAAAATTTCAACAAAAAGCGTACTTTACATATATAT
TTATTAGACAAGAAAAGCAGATTAAATAGATATACATTCGATTAACGATAAGTAAAATGTAAAATCACAG
GATTTTCGTGTGTGGTCTTCTACACAGACAAGATGAAACAATTCGGCATTAATACCTGAGAGCAGGAAGA
GCAAGATAAAAGGTAGTATTTGTTGGCGATCCCCCTAGAGTCTTTTACATCTTCGGAAAACAAAAACTAT
TTTTTCTTTAATTTCTTTTTTTACTTTCTATTTTTAATTTATATATTTATATTAAAAAATTTAAATTATA
ATTATTTTTATAGCACGTGATGAAAAGGACCCAGGTGGCACTTTTCGGGGAAATGTGCGCGGAACCCCTA
TTTGTTTATTTTTCTAAATACATTCAAATATGTATCCGCTCATGAGACAATAACCCTGATAAATGCTTCA
ATAATATTGAAAAAGGAAGAGTATGAGTATTCAACATTTCCGTGTCGCCCTTATTCCCTTTTTTGCGGCA
TTTTGCCTTCCTGTTTTTGCTCACCCAGAAACGCTGGTGAAAGTAAAAGATGCTGAAGATCAGTTGGGTG
CACGAGTGGGTTACATCGAACTGGATCTCAACAGCGGTAAGATCCTTGAGAGTTTTCGCCCCGAAGAACG
TTTTCCAATGATGAGCACTTTTAAAGTTCTGCTATGTGGCGCGGTATTATCCCGTATTGACGCCGGGCAA
GAGCAACTCGGTCGCCGCATACACTATTCTCAGAATGACTTGGTTGAGTACTCACCAGTCACAGAAAAGC
ATCTTACGGATGGCATGACAGTAAGAGAATTATGCAGTGCTGCCATAACCATGAGTGATAACACTGCGGC
CAACTTACTTCTGACAACGATCGGAGGACCGAAGGAGCTAACCGCTTTTTTGCACAACATGGGGGATCAT
GTAACTCGCCTTGATCGTTGGGAACCGGAGCTGAATGAAGCCATACCAAACGACGAGCGTGACACCACGA
TGCCTGTAGCAATGGCAACAACGTTGCGCAAACTATTAACTGGCGAACTACTTACTCTAGCTTCCCGGCA
ACAATTAATAGACTGGATGGAGGCGGATAAAGTTGCAGGACCACTTCTGCGCTCGGCCCTTCCGGCTGGC
TGGTTTATTGCTGATAAATCTGGAGCCGGTGAGCGTGGGTCTCGCGGTATCATTGCAGCACTGGGGCCAG
ATGGTAAGCCCTCCCGTATCGTAGTTATCTACACGACGGGGAGTCAGGCAACTATGGATGAACGAAATAG
ACAGATCGCTGAGATAGGTGCCTCACTGATTAAGCATTGGTAACTGTCAGACCAAGTTTACTCATATATA
CTTTAGATTGATTTAAAACTTCATTTTTAATTTAAAAGGATCTAGGTGAAGATCCTTTTTGATAATCTCA
TGACCAAAATCCCTTAACGTGAGTTTTCGTTCCACTGAGCGTCAGACCCCGTAGAAAAGATCAAAGGATC
TTCTTGAGATCCTTTTTTTCTGCGCGTAATCTGCTGCTTGCAAACAAAAAAACCACCGCTACCAGCGGTG
GTTTGTTTGCCGGATCAAGAGCTACCAACTCTTTTTCCGAAGGTAACTGGCTTCAGCAGAGCGCAGATAC
CAAATACTGTCCTTCTAGTGTAGCCGTAGTTAGGCCACCACTTCAAGAACTCTGTAGCACCGCCTACATA
CCTCGCTCTGCTAATCCTGTTACCAGTGGCTGCTGCCAGTGGCGATAAGTCGTGTCTTACCGGGTTGGAC
TCAAGACGATAGTTACCGGATAAGGCGCAGCGGTCGGGCTGAACGGGGGGTTCGTGCACACAGCCCAGCT
TGGAGCGAACGACCTACACCGAACTGAGATACCTACAGCGTGAGCTATGAGAAAGCGCCACGCTTCCCGA
AGGGAGAAAGGCGGACAGGTATCCGGTAAGCGGCAGGGTCGGAACAGGAGAGCGCACGAGGGAGCTTCCA
GGGGGAAACGCCTGGTATCTTTATAGTCCTGTCGGGTTTCGCCACCTCTGACTTGAGCGTCGATTTTTGT
GATGCTCGTCAGGGGGGCGGAGCCTATGGAAAAACGCCAGCAACGCGGCCTTTTTACGGTTCCTGGCCTT
TTGCTGGCCTTTTGCTCACATGTTCTTTCCTGCGTTATCCCCTGATTCTGTGGATAACCGTATTACCGCC
TTTGAGTGAGCTGATACCGCTCGCCGCAGCCGAACGACCGAGCGCAGCGAGTCAGTGAGCGAGGAAGCGG
AAGAGCGCCCAATACGCAAACCGCCTCTCCCCGCGCGTTGGCCGATTCATTAATGCAGCTGGCACGACAG
GTTTCCCGACTGGAAAGCGGGCAGTGAGCGCAACGCAATTAATGTGAGTTACCTCACTCATTAGGCACCC
CAGGCTTTACACTTTATGCTTCCGGCTCCTATGTTGTGTGGAATTGTGAGCGGATAACAATTTCACACAG
GAAACAGCTATGACCATGATTACGCCAAGCGCGCAATTAACCCTCACTAAAGGGAACAAAAGCTGGAGCT
CATAGCTTCAAAATGTTTCTACTCCTTTTTTACTCTTCCAGATTTTCTCGGACTCCGCGCATCGCCGTAC
CACTTCAAAACACCCAAGCACAGCATACTAAATTTCCCCTCTTTCTTCCTCTAGGGTGTCGTTAATTACC
CGTACTAAAGGTTTGGAAAAGAAAAAAGAGACCGCCTCGTTTCTTTTTCTTCGTCGAAAAAGGCAATAAA
AATTTTTATCACGTTTCTTTTTCTTGAAAATTTTTTTTTTGATTTTTTTCTCTTTCGATGACCTCCCATT
GATATTTAAGTTAATAAACGGTCTTCAATTTCTCAAGTTTCAGTTTCATTTTTCTTGTTCTATTACAACT
TTTTTTACTTCTTGCTCATTAGAAAGAAAGCATAGCAATCTAATCTAAGTTTTCTAGAACTAGTGGATCC
ATGGCGGACGAGGCGGCCCTCGCCCTTCAGCCCGGCGGCTCCCCCTCGGCGGCGGGGGCCGACAGGGAGG
CCGCGTCGTCCCCCGCCGGGGAGCCGCTCCGCAAGAGGCCGCGGAGAGATGGTCCCGGCCTCGAGCGGAG
CCCGGGCGAGCCCGGTGGGGCGGCCCCAGAGCGTGAGGTGCCGGCGGCGGCCAGGGGCTGCCCGGGTGCG
GCGGCGGCGGCGCTGTGGCGGGAGGCGGAGGCAGAGGCGGCGGCGGCAGGCGGGGAGCAAGAGGCCCAGG
CGACTGCGGCGGCTGGGGAAGGAGACAATGGGCCGGGCCTGCAGGGCCCATCTCGGGAGCCACCGCTGGC
CGACAACTTGTACGACGAAGACGACGACGACGAGGGCGAGGAGGAGGAAGAGGCGGCGGCGGCGGCGATT
GGGTACCGAGATAACCTTCTGTTCGGTGATGAAATTATCACTAATGGTTTTCATTCCTGTGAAAGTGATG
AGGAGGATAGAGCCTCACATGCAAGCTCTAGTGACTGGACTCCAAGGCCACGGATAGGTCCATATACTTT
TGTTCAGCAACATCTTATGATTGGCACAGATCCTCGAACAATTCTTAAAGATTTATTGCCGGAAACAATA
CCTCCACCTGAGTTGGATGATATGACACTGTGGCAGATTGTTATTAATATCCTTTCAGAACCACCAAAAA
GGAAAAAAAGAAAAGATATTAATACAATTGAAGATGCTGTGAAATTACTGCAAGAGTGCAAAAAAATTAT
AGTTCTAACTGGAGCTGGGGTGTCTGTTTCATGTGGAATACCTGACTTCAGGTCAAGGGATGGTATTTAT
GCTCGCCTTGCTGTAGACTTCCCAGATCTTCCAGATCCTCAAGCGATGTTTGATATTGAATATTTCAGAA
AAGATCCAAGACCATTCTTCAAGTTTGCAAAGGAAATATATCCTGGACAATTCCAGCCATCTCTCTGTCA
CAAATTCATAGCCTTGTCAGATAAGGAAGGAAAACTACTTCGCAACTATACCCAGAACATAGACACGCTG
GAACAGGTTGCGGGAATCCAAAGGATAATTCAGTGTCATGGTTCCTTTGCAACAGCATCTTGCCTGATTT
GTAAATACAAAGTTGACTGTGAAGCTGTACGAGGAGATATTTTTAATCAGGTAGTTCCTCGATGTCCTAG
GTGCCCAGCTGATGAACCGCTTGCTATCATGAAACCAGAGATTGTGTTTTTTGGTGAAAATTTACCAGAA
CAGTTTCATAGAGCCATGAAGTATGACAAAGATGAAGTTGACCTCCTCATTGTTATTGGGTCTTCCCTCA
AAGTAAGACCAGTAGCACTAATTCCAAGTTCCATACCCCATGAAGTGCCTCAGATATTAATTAATAGAGA
ACCTTTGCCTCATCTGCATTTTGATGTAGAGCTTCTTGGAGACTGTGATGTCATAATTAATGAATTGTGT
CATAGGTTAGGTGGTGAATATGCCAAACTTTGCTGTAACCCTGTAAAGCTTTCAGAAATTACTGAAAAAC
CTCCACGAACACAAAAAGAATTGGCTTATTTGTCAGAGTTGCCACCCACACCTCTTCATGTTTCAGAAGA
CTCAAGTTCACCAGAAAGAACTTCACCACCAGATTCTTCAGTGATTGTCACACTTTTAGACCAAGCAGCT
AAGAGTAATGATGATTTAGATGTGTCTGAATCAAAAGGTTGTATGGAAGAAAAACCACAGGAAGTACAAA
CTTCTAGGAATGTTGAAAGTATTGCTGAACAGATGGAAAATCCGGATTTGAAGAATGTTGGTTCTAGTAC
TGGGGAGAAAAATGAAAGAACTTCAGTGGCTGGAACAGTGAGAAAATGCTGGCCTAATAGAGTGGCAAAG
GAGCAGATTAGTAGGCGGCTTGATGGTAATCAGTATCTGTTTTTGCCACCAAATCGTTACATTTTCCATG
GCGCTGAGGTATATTCAGACTCTGAAGATGACGTCTTATCCTCTAGTTCTTGTGGCAGTAACAGTGATAG
TGGGACATGCCAGAGTCCAAGTTTAGAAGAACCCATGGAGGATGAAAGTGAAATTGAAGAATTCTACAAT
GGCTTAGAAGATGAGCCTGATGTTCCAGAGAGAGCTGGAGGAGCTGGATTTGGGACTGATGGAGATGATC
AAGAGGCAATTAATGAAGCTATATCTGTGAAACAGGAAGTAACAGACATGAACTATCCATCAAACAAATC
ATAAGTCGAGTCATGTAATTAGTTATGTCACGCTTACATTCACGCCCTCCCCCCACATCCGCTCTAACCG
AAAAGGAAGGAGTTAGACAACCTGAAGTCTAGGTCCCTATTTATTTTTTTATAGTTATGTTAGTATTAAG
AACGTTATTTATATTTCAAATTTTTCTTTTTTTTCTGTACAGACGCGTGTACGCATGTAACATTATACTG
AAAACCTTGCTTGAGAAGGTTTTGGGACGCTCGAAGGCTTTAATTTGCGGCCGGTAC
