>Addgene plasmid #51746 | p413TEF-SirT1 | addgene partial sequence | sequence record 80456 | TEF_seq 5'-ggtcttcaatttctcaagtttc-3'
TTTTCTTGTTCTATTACAACTTTTTTTACTTCTTGCTCATTAGAAAGAAAGCATAGCAATCTAATCTAAG
TTTTCTAGAACTAGTGGATCCATGGCGGACGAGGCGGCCCTCGCCCTTCAGCCCGGCGGCTCCCCCTCGG
CGGCGGGGGCCGACAGGGAGGCCGCGTCGTCCCCCGCCGGGGAGCCGCTCCGCAAGAGGCCACGGAGAGA
TGGTCCCGGCCTCGAGCGGAGCCCGGGCGAGCCCGGTGGGGCGGCCCCAGAGCGTGAGGTGCCGGCGGCG
GCCAGGGGCTGCCCGGGTGCGGCGGCGGCGGCGCTGTGGCGGGAGGCGGAGGCAGAGGCGGCGGCGGCAG
GCGGGGAGCAAGAGGCCCAGGCGACTGCGGCGGCTGGGGAAGGAGACAATGGGCCGGGCCTGCAGGGCCC
ATCTCGGGAGCCACCGCTGGCCGACAACTTGTACGACGAAGACGACGACGACGAGGGCGAGGAGGAGGAA
GAGGCGGCGGCGGCGGCGATTGGGTACCGAGATAACCTTCTGTTCGGTGATGAAATTATCACTAATGGTT
TTCATTCCTGTGAAAGTGATGAGGAGGATAGAGCCTCACATGCAAGCTCTAGTGACTGGACTCCAAGGCC
ACGGATAGGTCCATATACTTTTGTTCAGCAACATCTTATGATTGGCACAGATCCTCGAACAATTCTTAAA
GATTTATTGCCGGAAACAATACCTCCACCTGAGTTGGATGATATGACACTGTGGCAGATTGTTATTAATA
TCCTTTCAGAACCACCAAAAAGGAAAAAAAGAAAAGATATTAATACAATTGAAGATGCTGTGAAATTACT
GCAAGAGTGCAAAAAAATTATAGTTCTAACTGGAGCTGGGGTGTCTGTTTCATGTGGAATACCTGACTTC
AGGTCAAGGGATGGTATTTATGCTCGTCTTGCTGTAGACTTCCCAGATCTTCCAGATCCTCAAGCGATGT
TTGATATTGAATATTTCAGAAAAGATCCAAGACCATTCTTCAAGTTTGCAAAGGAAATATATCCTGGACA
AT
